>Addgene plasmid #146249 | pAc5.1C-Fluc-STOP-5BoxB-HhR_E | depositor full sequence | sequence record 288694 | Full Sequence
CTTCAAGGAATTAATTCTATATTCTAAAAACACAAATGATACTTCTAAAAAAAATCATGAATGGCATCAA
CTCTGAATCAAATCTTTGCAGATGCACCTACTTCTCATTTCCACTGTCACATCATTTTTCCAGATCTCGC
TGCCTGTTATGTGGCCCACAAACCAAGACACGTTTTATGGCCATTAAAGCTGGCTGATCGTCGCCAAACA
CCAAATACATATCAATATGTACATTCGAGAAAGAAGCGATCAAAGAAGCGTCTTCGGGCGAGTAGGAGAA
TGCGGAGGAGAAGGAGAACGAGCTGATCTAGTATCTCTCCACAATCCAATGCCAACTGACCAACTGGCCA
TATTCGGAGCAATTTGAAGCCAATTTCCATCGCCTGGCGATCGCTCCATTCTTGGCTATATGTTTTTCAC
CGTTCCCGGGGCCATTTTCAAAGACTCGTCGGTAAGATAAGATTGTGTCACTCGCTGTCTCTCTTCATTT
GTCGAAGAATGCTGAGGAATTTCGCGATGACGTCGGCGAGTATTTTGAAGAATGAGAATAATTTGTATTT
ATACGAAAATCAGTTAGTGGAATTTTCTACAAAAACATGTTATCTATAGATAATTTTGTTGCAAAATATG
TTGACTATGACAAAGATTGTATGTATATACCTTTAATGTATTCTCATTTTCTTATGTATTTATAATGGCA
ATGATGATACTGATGATATTTTAAGATGATGCCAGACCACAGGCTGATTTCTGCGTCTTTTGCCGAACGC
AGTGCATGTGCGGTTGTTGTTTTTTGGAATAGTTTCAATTTTCGGACTGTCCGCTTTGATTTCAGTTTCT
TGGCTTATTCAAAAAGCAAAGTAAAGCCAAAAAAGCGAGATGGCAATACCAAATGCGGCAAAACGGTAGT
GGAAGGAAAGGGGTGCGGGGCAGCGGAAGGAAGGGTGGGGCGGGGCGTGGCGGGGTCTGTGGCTGGGCGC
GACGTCACCGACGTTGGAGCCACTCCTTTGACCATGTGTGCGTGTGTGTATTATTCGTGTCTCGCCACTC
GCCGGTTGTTTTTTTCTTTTTATCTCGCTCTCTCTAGCGCCATCTCGTACGCATGCTCAACGCACCGCAT
GTTGCCGTGTCCTTTATGCGTCATTTTGGCTCGAAATAGGCAATTATTTAAACAAAGATTAGTCAACGAA
AACGCTAAAATAAATAAGTCTACAATATGGTTACTTATTGCCATGTGTGTGCAGCCAACGATAGCAACAA
AAGCAACAACACAGTGGCTTTCCCTCTTTCACTTTTTGTTTGCAAGCGCGTGCGAGCAAGACGGCACGAC
CGGCAAACGCAATTACGCTGACAAAGAGCAGACGAAGTTTTGGCCGAAAAACATCAAGGCGCCTGATACG
AATGCATTTGCAATAACAATTGCGATATTTAATATTGTTTATGAAGCTGTTTGACTTCAAAACACACAAA
AAAAAAAATAAAACAAATTATTTGAAAGAGAATTAGGAATCGGACAGCTTATCGTTACGGGCTAACAGCA
CACCGAGACGAAATAGCTTACCTGACGTCACAGCCTCTGGAAGAACTGCCGCCAAGCAGAGAGAGAGAGA
AAAAGAGGGAGAGCAGCTTAGACCGCATGTGCTTGTGTGTGAGGCGTCTCTCTCTTCGTCTCCTGTTTGC
GCAAACGCATAGACTGCACTGAGAAAATCGATTACCTATTTTTTATGAATGAATATTTGCACTATTACTA
TTCAAAACTATTAAGATAGCAATCACATTCAATAGCCAAATACTATACCACCTGAGCGATGCAACGAAAT
GATCAATTTGAGCAAAAATGCTGCATATTTAGGACGGCATCATTATAGAAATGCTTCTTGCTGTGTACTT
TTCTCTCGTCTGGCAGCTGTTTCGCCGTTATTGTTAAAACCGGCTTAAGTTAGGTGTGTTTTCTACGACT
AGTGATGCCCCTACTAGAAGATGTGTGTTGCACAAATGTCCCTGAATAACCAATTTGAAGTGCAGATAGC
AGTAAACGTAAGCTAATATGAATATTATTTAACTGTAATGTTTTAATATCGCTGGACATTACTAATAAAC
CCACTATAAACACATGTACATATGTATGTTTTGGCATACAATGAGTAGTTGGGGAAAAAATGTGTAAAAG
CACCGTGACCATCACAGCATAAAGATAACCAGCTGAAGTATCGAATATGAGTAACCCCCAAATTGAATCA
CATGCCGCAACTGATAGGACCCATGGAAGTACACTCTTCATGGCGATATACAAGACACACACAAGCACGA
ACACCCAGTTGCGGAGGAAATTCTCCGTAAATGAAAACCCAATCGGCGAACAATTCATACCCATATATGG
TAAAAGTTTTGAACGCGACTTGAGAGCGGAGAGCATTGCGGCTGATAAGGTTTTAGCGCTAAGCGGGCTT
TATAAAACGGGCTGCGGGACCAGTTTTCATATCACTACCGTTTGAGTTCTTGTGCTGTGTGGATACTCCT
CCCGACACAAAGCCGCTCCATCAGCCAGCAGTCGTCTAATCCAGAGACCCCGGATCGGGGTACCAACATG
GCCGAAGACGCCAAAAACATAAAGAAAGGCCCGGCACCATTCTATCCACTAGAGGATGGAACCGCTGGAG
AGCAACTGCATAAGGCTATGAAGAGATACGCCCTGGTTCCTGGAACAATTGCTTTTACAGATGCACATAT
CGAGGTGAACATCACGTACGCGGAATACTTCGAAATGTCCGTTCGGTTGGCAGAAGCTATGAAACGATAT
GGGCTGAATACAAATCACAGAATCGTCGTATGCAGTGAAAACTCTCTTCAATTCTTTATGCCGGTGTTGG
GCGCGTTATTTATCGGAGTTGCAGTTGCGCCCGCGAACGACATTTATAATGAACGTGAATTGCTCAACAG
TATGAACATTTCGCAGCCTACCGTAGTGTTTGTTTCCAAAAAGGGGTTGCAAAAAATTTTGAACGTGCAA
AAAAAATTACCAATAATCCAGAAAATTATTATCATGGATTCTAAAACGGATTACCAGGGATTTCAGTCGA
TGTACACGTTCGTCACATCTCATCTACCTCCCGGTTTTAATGAATACGATTTTGTACCAGAGTCCTTTGA
TCGTGACAAAACAATTGCACTGATAATGAACTCCTCTGGATCTACTGGGTTACCTAAGGGTGTGGCCCTT
CCGCATAGAACTGCCTGCGTCAGATTCTCGCATGCCAGAGATCCTATTTTTGGCAATCAAATCATTCCGG
ATACTGCGATTTTAAGTGTTGTTCCATTCCATCACGGTTTTGGAATGTTTACTACACTCGGATATTTGAT
ATGTGGATTTCGAGTCGTCTTAATGTATAGATTTGAAGAAGAGCTGTTTTTACGATCCCTTCAGGATTAC
AAAATTCAAAGTGCGTTGCTAGTACCAACCCTATTTTCATTCTTCGCCAAAAGCACTCTGATTGACAAAT
ACGATTTATCTAATTTACACGAAATTGCTTCTGGGGGCGCACCTCTTTCGAAAGAAGTCGGGGAAGCGGT
TGCAAAACGCTTCCATCTTCCAGGGATACGACAAGGATATGGGCTCACTGAGACTACATCAGCTATTCTG
ATTACACCCGAGGGGGATGATAAACCGGGCGCGGTCGGTAAAGTTGTTCCATTTTTTGAAGCGAAGGTTG
TGGATCTGGATACCGGGAAAACGCTGGGCGTTAATCAGAGAGGCGAATTATGTGTCAGAGGACCTATGAT
TATGTCCGGTTATGTAAACAATCCGGAAGCGACCAACGCCTTGATTGACAAGGATGGATGGCTACATTCT
GGAGACATAGCTTACTGGGACGAAGACGAACACTTCTTCATAGTTGACCGCTTGAAGTCTTTAATTAAAT
ACAAAGGGTATCAGGTGGCCCCCGCTGAATTGGAATCGATATTGTTACAACACCCCAACATCTTCGACGC
GGGCGTGGCAGGTCTTCCCGACGATGACGCCGGTGAACTTCCCGCCGCCGTTGTTGTTTTGGAGCACGGA
AAGACGATGACGGAAAAAGAGATCGTGGATTACGTCGCCAGTCAAGTAACAACCGCGAAAAAGTTGCGCG
GAGGAGTTGTGTTTGTGGACGAAGTACCGAAAGGTCTTACCGGAAAACTCGACGCAAGAAAAATCAGAGA
GATCCTCATAAAGGCCAAGAAGGGCGGAAAGTCCAAATTGTAAGAATTCGCTAGCTTCCCTAAGTCCAAC
TACCAAACTGGGGATTCCTGGGCCCTGAAGAAGGGCCCCTCGACTAGTCCAAATACAAACTGGGCCCTGA
AGAAGGGCCCATATAGGGCCCTGAAGAAGGGCCCTATCGAGGATATTATCTCGACTAAGTCCAACTACAA
ACTGGGCCCTGAAGAAGGGCCCATATAGGGCCCTGAAGAAGGGCCCTATCGAGGATATTATCTCGAGGTC
ACCCATTCGAAGGTAAGCCTATCCCTAACCCTCTCCTCGGTCTCGATTCTACGCGTACCGGTCATCATCA
CCATCACCATTGAGTTTAAACCCGCTGATCAGCCTCGACTGTGCCTTCTAAGGCCTGAGCTCGCTGATCA
GCCTCGATCGAGGATCCAGACATGATAAGATACATTGATGAGTTTGGACAAACCACAACTAGAATGCAGT
GAAAAAAATGCTTTATTTGTGAAATTTGTGATGCTATTGCTGCGGCCGCATACAAAGGATCTGGCTGCTA
ACCTGTCACCGGATGTGTTTTCCGGTCTGATGAGTCCGTGAGGACGAAACAGGGAATTCGATATCAAGCT
TATCGATACCGTCGACCGATGCCCTTGAGAGCCTTCAACCCAGTCAGCTCCTTCCGGTGGGCGCGGGGCA
TGACTATCGTCGCCGCACTTATGACTGTCTTCTTTATCATGCAACTCGTAGGACAGGTGCCGGCAGCGCT
CTGGGTCATTTTCGGCGAGGACCGCTTTCGCTGGAGCGCGACGATGATCGGCCTGTCGCTTGCGGTATTC
GGAATCTTGCACGCCCTCGCTCAAGCCTTCGTCACTGGTCCCGCCACCAAACGTTTCGGCGAGAAGCAGG
CCATTATCGCCGGCATGGCGGCCGACGCGCTGGGCTACGTCTTGCTGGCGTTCGCGACGCGAGGCTGGAT
GGCCTTCCCCATTATGATTCTTCTCGCTTCCGGCGGCATCGGGATGCCCGCGTTGCAGGCCATGCTGTCC
AGGCAGGTAGATGACGACCATCAGGGACAGCTTCAAGGATCGCTCGCGGCTCTTACCAGCCAGCAAAAGG
CCAGGAACCGTAAAAAGGCCGCGTTGCTGGCGTTTTTCCATAGGCTCCGCCCCCCTGACGAGCATCACAA
AAATCGACGCTCAAGTCAGAGGTGGCGAAACCCGACAGGACTATAAAGATACCAGGCGTTTCCCCCTGGA
AGCTCCCTCGTGCGCTCTCCTGTTCCGACCCTGCCGCTTACCGGATACCTGTCCGCCTTTCTCCCTTCGG
GAAGCGTGGCGCTTTCTCAATGCTCACGCTGTAGGTATCTCAGTTCGGTGTAGGTCGTTCGCTCCAAGCT
GGGCTGTGTGCACGAACCCCCCGTTCAGCCCGACCGCTGCGCCTTATCCGGTAACTATCGTCTTGAGTCC
AACCCGGTAAGACACGACTTATCGCCACTGGCAGCAGCCACTGGTAACAGGATTAGCAGAGCGAGGTATG
TAGGCGGTGCTACAGAGTTCTTGAAGTGGTGGCCTAACTACGGCTACACTAGAAGGACAGTATTTGGTAT
CTGCGCTCTGCTGAAGCCAGTTACCTTCGGAAAAAGAGTTGGTAGCTCTTGATCCGGCAAACAAACCACC
GCTGGTAGCGGTGGTTTTTTTGTTTGCAAGCAGCAGATTACGCGCAGAAAAAAAGGATCTCAAGAAGATC
CTTTGATCTTTTCTACGGGGTCTGACGCTCAGTGGAACGAAAACTCACGTTAAGGGATTTTGGTCATGAG
ATTATCAAAAAGGATCTTCACCTAGATCCTTTTAAATTAAAAATGAAGTTTTAAATCAATCTAAAGTATA
TATGAGTAAACTTGGTCTGACAGTTACCAATGCTTAATCAGTGAGGCACCTATCTCAGCGATCTGTCTAT
TTCGTTCATCCATAGTTGCCTGACTCCCCGTCGTGTAGATAACTACGATACGGGAGGGCTTACCATCTGG
CCCCAGTGCTGCAATGATACCGCGAGACCCACGCTCACCGGCTCCAGATTTATCAGCAATAAACCAGCCA
GCCGGAAGGGCCGAGCGCAGAAGTGGTCCTGCAACTTTATCCGCCTCCATCCAGTCTATTAATTGTTGCC
GGGAAGCTAGAGTAAGTAGTTCGCCAGTTAATAGTTTGCGCAACGTTGTTGCCATTGCTGCAGGCATCGT
GGTGTCACGCTCGTCGTTTGGTATGGCTTCATTCAGCTCCGGTTCCCAACGATCAAGGCGAGTTACATGA
TCCCCCATGTTGTGCAAAAAAGCGGTTAGCTCCTTCGGTCCTCCGATCGTTGTCAGAAGTAAGTTGGCCG
CAGTGTTATCACTCATGGTTATGGCAGCACTGCATAATTCTCTTACTGTCATGCCATCCGTAAGATGCTT
TTCTGTGACTGGTGAGTACTCAACCAAGTCATTCTGAGAATAGTGTATGCGGCGACCGAGTTGCTCTTGC
CCGGCGTCAACACGGGATAATACCGCGCCACATAGCAGAACTTTAAAAGTGCTCATCATTGGAAAACGTT
CTTCGGGGCGAAAACTCTCAAGGATCTTACCGCTGTTGAGATCCAGTTCGATGTAACCCACTCGTGCACC
CAACTGATCTTCAGCATCTTTTACTTTCACCAGCGTTTCTGGGTGAGCAAAAACAGGAAGGCAAAATGCC
GCAAAAAAGGGAATAAGGGCGACACGGAAATGTTGAATACTCATACTCTTCCTTTTTCAATATTATTGAA
GCATTTATCAGGGTTATTGTCTCATGAGCGGATACATATTTGAATGTATTTAGAAAAATAAACAAATAGG
GGTTCCGCGCACATTTCCCCGAAAAGTGCCACCTGACGTCTAAGAAACCATTATTATCATGACATTAACC
TATAAAAATAGGCGTATCACGAGCCCTTTCGT
Features (pLannotate 1.2.2; 15 found; start..end, strand, type, name):
     56..2568    +  promoter       Ac5 promoter: Drosophila melanogaster actin 5C promoter
   2594..4243    +  CDS            luciferase: firefly luciferase; luc
   4256..4283    +  polyA_signal   β-globin poly(A) (fragment): human β-globin polyadenylation signal
   4290..4308    +  protein_bind   boxB: λ N peptide binding site consisting of an RNA hairpin within the N-utliization (nut) site of the λ bacteriophage transcript (Tan and Frankel, 1995) λN peptide
   4332..4350    +  protein_bind   boxB: λ N peptide binding site consisting of an RNA hairpin within the N-utliization (nut) site of the λ bacteriophage transcript (Tan and Frankel, 1995) λN peptide
   4356..4374    +  protein_bind   boxB: λ N peptide binding site consisting of an RNA hairpin within the N-utliization (nut) site of the λ bacteriophage transcript (Tan and Frankel, 1995) λN peptide
   4414..4432    +  protein_bind   boxB: λ N peptide binding site consisting of an RNA hairpin within the N-utliization (nut) site of the λ bacteriophage transcript (Tan and Frankel, 1995) λN peptide
   4438..4456    +  protein_bind   boxB: λ N peptide binding site consisting of an RNA hairpin within the N-utliization (nut) site of the λ bacteriophage transcript (Tan and Frankel, 1995) λN peptide
   4492..4533    +  CDS            V5 tag: epitope tag from simian virus 5
   4633..4731    -  polyA_signal   SV40 poly(A) signal (fragment): SV40 polyadenylation signal
   4762..4813    +  misc_RNA       sTRSV HHRz: hammerhead ribozyme from the tobacco ringspot virus satellite RNA (Khvorova et al., 2003)
   4840..5311    +  CDS            TcR (fragment): tetracycline efflux protein; tet; confers resistance to tetracycline
   5355..5943    -  rep_origin     ori: high-copy-number ColE1/pMB1/pBR322/pUC origin of replication
   6114..6974    -  CDS            AmpR: β-lactamase; bla; confers resistance to ampicillin, carbenicillin, and related antibiotics
   6975..7079    -  promoter       AmpR promoter: bla
