[The description below was written by a language model from this plasmid's Addgene catalogue record and pLannotate feature annotations shown in this document.]
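Description:
pAc5.1C-Fluc-STOP-5BoxB-HhR_E is a 7,172-nt insect expression plasmid. The catalogue lists the backbone as unknown, although the name and the annotated parts point to a pAc5.1-type vector. It is maintained in E. coli through a ColE1/pUC-family origin and selected with ampicillin via the AmpR (β-lactamase) gene and its bla promoter. The record describes it as low copy, although the annotated origin is of the high-copy type. A fragment of a tetracycline efflux gene is also annotated; as a partial sequence it is presumably a non-functional remnant.

The payload is a reporter transcription unit driven by the Drosophila melanogaster actin 5C promoter, which gives strong constitutive expression in Drosophila cells. It encodes firefly luciferase. As the "STOP" in the name indicates, the reading frame ends at the end of luciferase, so the downstream V5 tag sequence lies in the untranslated region rather than being fused to the protein. The 3′ UTR carries five boxB hairpins, the RNA sites bound by the λN peptide, which allow any λN-fused protein to be tethered to the reporter mRNA. Further downstream is a hammerhead ribozyme derived from the tobacco ringspot virus satellite RNA. Self-cleavage by such a ribozyme would be expected to generate a defined 3′ end independent of cleavage and polyadenylation, producing a transcript without a poly(A) tail. Only fragments of β-globin and SV40 poly(A) signals are annotated, the SV40 one in reverse orientation.

The record states the purpose only as insect expression of 5BoxB-HhR. The associated publication concerns deadenylation in miRNA regulation, which fits use as a tethering reporter for testing whether silencing factors can repress an mRNA independently of a poly(A) tail.
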