Addgene plasmid #146249: pAc5.1C-Fluc-STOP-5BoxB-HhR_E
Purpose: Insect Expression of 5BoxB-HhR
Depositing lab: Elisa Izaurralde. Depositing organization: Max Planck Institute for Developmental Biology. Publication: Deadenylation is a widespread effect of miRNA regulation. Eulalio A, Huntzinger E, Nishihara T, Rehwinkel J, Fauser M, Izaurralde E. RNA. 2009 Jan . 15(1):21-32. 10.1261/rna.1399509 PubMed 19029310.
Backbone
  Vector backbone: Unknown
  Vector type: Insect Expression
Growth in bacteria
  Bacterial resistance: Ampicillin, 100 μg/mL
  Growth temperature: 37°C
  Growth strain: DH5alpha
  Copy number: Low Copy
Gene/Insert
  Gene/Insert name: 5BoxB-HhR
  Species: Other
  Cloning method: Unknown
Terms and licenses: Academic/Nonprofit Terms; Industry Terms: Not Available to Industry
Depositor comments: Plasmids from this collection were made available to the research community and donated after the lab closed. Please note that the sequence provided by the depositing laboratory may be theoretical/predicted or based on Sanger sequencing results. There may be discrepancies between sequencing results obtained by Addgene and the depositor sequence. If an Addgene verified sequence is not available, please contact before placing your order to request that our lab fully sequence the plasmid.
How to cite: pAc5.1C-Fluc-STOP-5BoxB-HhR_E was a gift from Elisa Izaurralde (Addgene plasmid # 146249 ; http://n2t.net/addgene:146249 ; RRID:Addgene_146249)
